>Addgene plasmid #239744 | pKG3775_pGEEC582_pShip-hPGK(promoter)-CMV(UTR)-mRuby2-bGH | addgene full sequence | sequence record 475970 | Addgene NGS Result
CAGGCATCAAACTAAGCAGAAGGCCATCCTGACGGATGGCCTTTTTGCGTTTCTACAAACTCTTCCTGTT
AGTTAGTTACTTAAGCTCGGGCCCACCTGCAGTCTACTTACTATAAGGATCCGGGGTTGGGGTTGCGCCT
TTTCCAAGGCAGCCCTGGGTTTGCGCAGGGACGCGGCTGCTCTGGGCGTGGTTCCGGGAAACGCAGCGGC
GCCGACCCTGGATCTCGCACATTCTTCACGTCCGTTCGCAGCGTCACCCGGATCTTCGCCGCTACCCTTG
TGGGCCCCCCGGCGACGCTTCCTGCTCCGCCCCTAAGTCGGGAAGGTTCCTTGCGGTTCGCGGCGTGCCG
GACGTGACAAACGGAAGCCGCACGTCTCACTAGTACCCTCGCAGACGGACAGCGCCAGGGAGCAATGGCA
GCGCGCCGACCGCGATGGGCTGTGGCCAATAGCGGCTGCTCAGCAGGGCGCGCCGAGAGCAGCGGCCGGG
AAGGGGCGGTGCGGGAGGCGGGGTGTGGGGCGGTAGTGTGGGCCCTGTTCCTGCCCGCGCGGTGTTCCGC
ATTCTGCAAGCAGATCGCCTGGAGACGCCATCCACGCTGTAATGGCCACCATGGTGTCTAAGGGCGAAGA
GCTGATCAAGGAAAATATGCGTATGAAGGTGGTCATGGAAGGTTCGGTCAACGGCCACCAATTCAAATGC
ACAGGTGAAGGAGAAGGCAATCCGTACATGGGAACTCAAACCATGAGGATCAAAGTCATCGAGGGAGGAC
CCCTGCCATTTGCCTTTGACATTCTTGCCACGTCGTTCATGTATGGCAGCCGTACTTTTATCAAGTACCC
GAAAGGCATTCCTGATTTCTTTAAACAGTCCTTTCCTGAGGGTTTTACTTGGGAAAGAGTTACGAGATAC
GAAGATGGTGGAGTCGTCACCGTCATGCAGGACACCAGCCTTGAGGATGGCTGTCTCGTTTACCACGTCC
AAGTCAGAGGGGTAAACTTTCCCTCCAATGGTCCCGTGATGCAGAAGAAGACCAAGGGTTGGGAGCCTAA
TACAGAGATGATGTATCCAGCAGATGGTGGTCTGAGGGGATACACTCATATGGCACTGAAAGTTGATGGT
GGTGGCCATCTGTCTTGCTCTTTCGTAACAACTTACAGGTCAAAAAAGACCGTCGGGAACATCAAGATGC
CCGGTATCCATGCCGTTGATCACCGCCTGGAAAGGTTAGAGGAAAGTGACAATGAAATGTTCGTAGTACA
ACGCGAACACGCAGTTGCCAAGTTCGCCGGGCTTGGTGGTGGGATGGACGAGCTGTACAAGTAACAACGT
TGCACCTGTGCCTTCTAGTTGCCAGCCATCTGTTGTTTGCCCCTCCCCCGTGCCTTCCTTGACCCTGGAA
GGTGCCACTCCCACTGTCCTTTCCTAATAAAATGAGGAAATTGCATCGCATTGTCTGAGTAGGTGTCATT
CTATTCTGGGGGGTGGGGTGGGGCAGGACAGCAAGGGGGAGGATTGGGAAGACAATAGCAGGCATGCTGG
GGATGCGGTGGGCTCTATGGCGCTCGCTGACTGCAGGTGCCCGTGTCTCAAAATCTCTGATGTTACATTG
CACAAGATAAAAATATATCATCATGAACAATAAAACTGTCTGCTTACATAAACAGTAATACAAGGGGTGT
TATGAGCCATATTCAACGGGAAACGTCGAGGCCGCGATTAAATTCCAACATGGATGCTGATTTATATGGG
TATAAATGGGCTCGCGATAATGTCGGGCAATCAGGTGCGACAATCTATCGCTTGTATGGGAAGCCCGATG
CGCCAGAGTTGTTTCTGAAACATGGCAAAGGTAGCGTTGCCAATGATGTTACAGATGAGATGGTCAGACT
AAACTGGCTGACGGAATTTATGCCTCTTCCGACCATCAAGCATTTTATCCGTACTCCTGGTGATGCATGG
TTACTCACCACTGCGATCCCCGGAAAAACAGCATTCCAGGTATTAGAAGAATATCCTGATTCAGGTGAAA
ATATTGTTGATGCGCTGGCAGTGTTCCTGCGCCGGTTGCATTCGATTCCTGTTTGTAATTGTCCTTTTAA
CAGCGATCGCGTATTTCGTCTAGCTCAGGCGCAATCACGAATGAATAACGGTTTGGTTGATGCGAGTGAT
TTTGATGACGAGCGTAATGGCTGGCCTGTTGAACAAGTCTGGAAAGAAATGCATAAACTTTTGCCATTCT
CACCGGATTCAGTCGTCACTCATGGTGATTTCTCACTTGATAACCTTATTTTTGACGAGGGGAAATTAAT
AGGTTGTATTGATGTTGGACGAGTCGGAATCGCAGACCGATACCAGGATCTTGCCATCCTATGGAACTGC
CTCGGTGAGTTTTCTCCTTCATTACAGAAACGGCTTTTTCAAAAATATGGTATTGATAATCCTGATATGA
ATAAATTGCAGTTTCATTTGATGCTCGATGAGTTTTTCTAATCAGAATTGGTTAATTGGTTGTAACATTA
TTCAGATTGGGCCCCGTTCCACTGAGCGTCAGACCCCGTAGAAAAGATCAAAGGATCTTCTTGAGATCCT
TTTTTTCTGCGCGTAATCTGCTGCTTGCAAACAAAAAAACCACCGCTACCAGCGGTGGTTTGTTTGCCGG
ATCAAGAGCTACCAACTCTTTTTCCGAAGGTAACTGGCTTCAGCAGAGCGCAGATACCAAATACTGTTCT
TCTAGTGTAGCCGTAGTTAGGCCACCACTTCAAGAACTCTGTAGCACCGCCTACATACCTCGCTCTGCTA
ATCCTGTTACCAGTGGCTGCTGCCAGTGGCGATAAGTCGTGTCTTACCGGGTTGGACTCAAGACGATAGT
TACCGGATAAGGCGCAGCGGTCGGGCTGAACGGGGGGTTCGTGCACACAGCCCAGCTTGGAGCGAACGAC
CTACACCGAACTGAGATACCTACAGCGTGAGCTATGAGAAAGCGCCACGCTTCCCGAAGGGAGAAAGGCG
GACAGGTATCCGGTAAGCGGCAGGGTCGGAACAGGAGAGCGCACGAGGGAGCTTCCAGGGGGAAACGCCT
GGTATCTTTATAGTCCTGTCGGGTTTCGCCACCTCTGACTTGAGCGTCGATTTTTGTGATGCTCGTCAGG
GGGGCGGAGCCTATGGAAAAACGCCAGCAACGCGGCCTTTTTACGGTTCCTGGCCTTTTGCTGGCCTTTT
GCTCACATGTTCTTTCCTGCGTTATCCCCTGATTCTGTGGATAACCGTATTACCGCTAGCATGGATCTCG
GGGACGTCTAACTACTAAGCGAGAGTAGGGAACTGCCAGGCATCAAATAAAACGAAAGGCTCAGTCGGAA
GACTGGGCCTTTCGTTTTATCTGTTGTTTGTCGGTGAACGCTCTCCTGAGTAGGACAAATCCGCCGGGAG
CGGATTTGAACGTTGTGAAGCAACGGCCCGGAGGGTGGCGGGCAGGACGCCCGCCATAAACTGC
Features (pLannotate 1.2.2; 7 found; start..end, strand, type, name):
     18..45      +  terminator     rrnB T2 terminator: transcription terminator T2 from the E. coli rrnB gene
    123..571     +  promoter       hPGK promoter (fragment): human phosphoglycerate kinase 1 promoter
    611..1321    +  CDS            mRuby2: mRuby2 is a basic (constitutively fluorescent) red fluorescent protein published in 2012, derived from Entacmaea quadricolor. It has moderate acid sensitivity.
   1336..1560    +  polyA_signal   bGH poly(A) signal: bovine growth hormone polyadenylation signal
   1682..2491    +  CDS            KanR: aminoglycoside phosphotransferase; aph(3')-Ia; confers resistance to kanamycin in bacteria or G418 (Geneticin®) in eukaryotes
   2581..3169    +  rep_origin     ori: high-copy-number ColE1/pMB1/pBR322/pUC origin of replication
   3337..3380    -  terminator     rrnB T1 terminator: Escherichia coli rrnB; transcription terminator T1 from the E. coli rrnB gene
