[The description below was written by a language model from this plasmid's Addgene catalogue record and pLannotate feature annotations shown in this document.]
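Description:
pKG3775_pGEEC582_pShip-hPGK(promoter)-CMV(UTR)-mRuby2-bGH is a compact (about 3.5 kb) synthetic-biology plasmid built on the pShip backbone by Golden Gate assembly. It carries a single mammalian-style transcription unit for the red fluorescent protein mRuby2. It is maintained in E. coli through a high-copy ColE1/pUC-type origin and selected with kanamycin via an aph(3')-Ia (KanR) gene. Bacterial rrnB T1 and T2 terminators flank the payload and backbone region, an arrangement generally used to insulate an insert from read-through transcription in the bacterial host.

The expression cassette consists of the human phosphoglycerate kinase 1 (hPGK) promoter, annotated as a fragment and described by the depositor as the canonical promoter. This is followed by a short interval before the coding sequence that, according to the name and stated purpose, holds the 5' UTR from CMV; the automated annotation does not label this segment. Next come the mRuby2 open reading frame, derived from Entacmaea quadricolor, and the bovine growth hormone polyadenylation signal. The design therefore pairs the promoter of one commonly used regulatory element with the 5' untranslated region of another, so that the contributions of transcription initiation and the mRNA leader to reporter output can be separated. This fits the associated study of coupled transcriptional and translational regulation of transgenes, where the construct presumably serves as one member of a promoter/UTR swap series read out by red fluorescence. No viral packaging elements, integration sites or dedicated eukaryotic selection cassette are annotated, which is consistent with delivery by transient transfection, although the record does not state the delivery method or target cell type.
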