Addgene plasmid #239744: pKG3775_pGEEC582_pShip-hPGK(promoter)-CMV(UTR)-mRuby2-bGH
Purpose: Plasmid expressing mRuby2 from the hPGK canonical promoter with the CMV 5' UTR
Depositing lab: Kate Galloway. Depositing organization: Massachusetts Institute of Technology. Publication: High-resolution profiling reveals coupled transcriptional and translational regulation of transgenes. Peterman EL, Ploessl DS, Love KS, Sanabria V, Daniels RF, Johnstone CP, Godavarti DR, Kabaria SR, Oakes CG, Pai AA, Galloway KE. Nucleic Acids Research, Volume 53, Issue 11, 24 June 2025, gkaf528 10.1093/nar/gkaf528 PubMed 39651241.
Backbone
  Vector backbone: pShip
  Vector type: Synthetic Biology
Growth in bacteria
  Bacterial resistance: Kanamycin, 50 μg/mL
  Growth temperature: 30°C
  Growth strain: NEB Stable
  Copy number: High Copy
Gene/Insert
  Gene/Insert name: mRuby2
  Species: Entacmaea quadricolor
  Cloning method: Golden Gate
Terms and licenses: Academic/Nonprofit Terms; Industry Terms: Not Available to Industry
Depositor comments: Please visit https://doi.org/10.1101/2024.11.26.625483 for bioRxiv preprint.
How to cite: pKG3775_pGEEC582_pShip-hPGK(promoter)-CMV(UTR)-mRuby2-bGH was a gift from Kate Galloway (Addgene plasmid # 239744 ; http://n2t.net/addgene:239744 ; RRID:Addgene_239744)
